>Addgene plasmid #164119 | OMMGFP 1-10 | addgene full sequence | sequence record 323257 | Addgene NGS Result
GACGGATCGGGAGATCTCCCGATCCCCTATGGTGCACTCTCAGTACAATCTGCTCTGATGCCGCATAGTT
AAGCCAGTATCTGCTCCCTGCTTGTGTGTTGGAGGTCGCTGAGTAGTGCGCGAGCAAAATTTAAGCTACA
ACAAGGCAAGGCTTGACCGACAATTGCATGAAGAATCTGCTTAGGGTTAGGCGTTTTGCGCTGCTTCGCG
ATGTACGGGCCAGATATACGCGTTGACATTGATTATTGACTAGTTATTAATAGTAATCAATTACGGGGTC
ATTAGTTCATAGCCCATATATGGAGTTCCGCGTTACATAACTTACGGTAAATGGCCCGCCTGGCTGACCG
CCCAACGACCCCCGCCCATTGACGTCAATAATGACGTATGTTCCCATAGTAACGCCAATAGGGACTTTCC
ATTGACGTCAATGGGTGGAGTATTTACGGTAAACTGCCCACTTGGCAGTACATCAAGTGTATCATATGCC
AAGTACGCCCCCTATTGACGTCAATGACGGTAAATGGCCCGCCTGGCATTATGCCCAGTACATGACCTTA
TGGGACTTTCCTACTTGGCAGTACATCTACGTATTAGTCATCGCTATTACCATGGTGATGCGGTTTTGGC
AGTACATCAATGGGCGTGGATAGCGGTTTGACTCACGGGGATTTCCAAGTCTCCACCCCATTGACGTCAA
TGGGAGTTTGTTTTGGCACCAAAATCAACGGGACTTTCCAAAATGTCGTAACAACTCCGCCCCATTGACG
CAAATGGGCGGTAGGCGTGTACGGTGGGAGGTCTATATAAGCAGAGCTCTCTGGCTAACTAGAGAACCCA
CTGCTTACTGGCTTATCGAAATTAATACGACTCACTATAGGGAGACCCAAGCTTGGTACCGAGCTCGGAT
CCACTAGTAACGGCCGCCAGTGTGCTGGAATTCATGGTGGGCCGGAACAGCGCCATCGCCGCGGGCGTGT
GCGGTGCCCTCTTCATAGGGTACTGCATCTACTTTGACCGCAAAAGGCGGAGTGACCCCAACTCCAAAGG
AGAAGAACTGTTTACCGGCGTGGTGCCAATTCTCGTGGAACTGGATGGCGATGTGAATGGCCACAAATTT
TCTGTCAGAGGAGAGGGTGAAGGTGATGCCACAATCGGAAAGCTCACCCTGAAATTCATCTGCACCACTG
GAAAGCTCCCTGTGCCATGGCCAACACTGGTCACTACCCTGACCTACGGCGTGCAGTGCTTTTCCAGATA
CCCAGACCATATGAAGAGGCATGACTTTTTCAAGAGCGCCATGCCCGAGGGCTATGTGCAGGAGAGAACC
ATCTCTTTCAAAGATGACGGGAAATACAAGACCCGCGCTGTGGTCAAGTTCGAAGGAGACACACTGGTGA
ATAGAATCGAGTTGAAGGGCACAGACTTTAAGGAAGATGGAAACATTCTCGGCCACAAGCTGGAATACAA
CTTTAACTCCCACAATGTGTACATCACAGCCGACAAGCAAAAGAATGGCATCAAGGCTAACTTCACAGTC
AGACACAACGTCGAGGATGGAAGCGTGCAGCTGGCCGACCATTATCAACAGAACACTCCAATCGGCGACG
GCCCTGTGCTCCTCCCAGACAACCATTACCTGTCCACCCAGACAGTCCTGAGCAAAGATCCAAATGAAAA
AGGAACATAACTCGAGCATGCATCTAGAGGGCCCTATTCTATAGTGTCACCTAAATGCTAGAGCTCGCTG
ATCAGCCTCGACTGTGCCTTCTAGTTGCCAGCCATCTGTTGTTTGCCCCTCCCCCGTGCCTTCCTTGACC
CTGGAAGGTGCCACTCCCACTGTCCTTTCCTAATAAAATGAGGAAATTGCATCGCATTGTCTGAGTAGGT
GTCATTCTATTCTGGGGGGTGGGGTGGGGCAGGACAGCAAGGGGGAGGATTGGGAAGACAATAGCAGGCA
TGCTGGGGATGCGGTGGGCTCTATGGCTTCTGAGGCGGAAAGAACCAGCTGGGGCTCTAGGGGGTATCCC
C
[124 nt withheld, positions 2032-2155]
C
[91 nt withheld, positions 2157-2247]
A
[49 nt withheld, positions 2249-2297]
CCTTTGACGTTGGAGTCCACGTTCTTT
[37 nt withheld, positions 2325-2361]
ACCCTATCTCGGTCTATTCTTTTGATTTATAAGGGATTTTGCCGATTTCGGCCTATTGGTTAAAAAATGA
GCTGATTTAACAAAAATTTAACGCGAATTAATTCTGTGGAATGTGTGTCAGTTAGGGTGTGGAAAGTCCC
CAGGCTCCCCAGCAGGCAGAAGTATGCAAAGCATGCATCTCAATTAGTCAGCAACCAGGTGTGGAAAGTC
CCCAGGCTCCCCAGCAGGCAGAAGTATGCAAAGCATGCATCTCAATTAGTCAGCAACCATAGTCCCGCCC
CTAACTCCGCCCATCCCGCCCCTAACTCCGCCCAGTTCCGCCCATTCTCCGCCCCATGGCTGACTAATTT
TTTTTATTTATGCAGAGGCCGAGGCCGCCTCTGCCTCTGAGCTATTCCAGAAGTAGTGAGGAGGCTTTTT
TGGAGGCCTAGGCTTTTGCAAAAAGCTCCCGGGAGCTTGTATATCCATTTTCGGATCTGATCAAGAGACA
GGATGAGGATCGTTTCGCATGATTGAACAAGATGGATTGCACGCAGGTTCTCCGGCCGCTTGGGTGGAGA
GGCTATTCGGCTATGACTGGGCACAACAGACAATCGGCTGCTCTGATGCCGCCGTGTTCCGGCTGTCAGC
GCAGGGGCGCCCGGTTCTTTTTGTCAAGACCGACCTGTCCGGTGCCCTGAATGAACTGCAGGACGAGGCA
GCGCGGCTATCGTGGCTGGCCACGACGGGCGTTCCTTGCGCAGCTGTGCTCGACGTTGTCACTGAAGCGG
GAAGGGACTGGCTGCTATTGGGCGAAGTGCCGGGGCAGGATCTCCTGTCATCTCACCTTGCTCCTGCCGA
GAAAGTATCCATCATGGCTGATGCAATGCGGCGGCTGCATACGCTTGATCCGGCTACCTGCCCATTCGAC
CACCAAGCGAAACATCGCATCGAGCGAGCACGTACTCGGATGGAAGCCGGTCTTGTCGATCAGGATGATC
TGGACGAAGAGCATCAGGGGCTCGCGCCAGCCGAACTGTTCGCCAGGCTCAAGGCGCGCATGCCCGACGG
CGAGGATCTCGTCGTGACCCATGGCGATGCCTGCTTGCCGAATATCATGGTGGAAAATGGCCGCTTTTCT
GGATTCATCGACTGTGGCCGGCTGGGTGTGGCGGACCGCTATCAGGACATAGCGTTGGCTACCCGTGATA
TTGCTGAAGAGCTTGGCGGCGAATGGGCTGACCGCTTCCTCGTGCTTTACGGTATCGCCGCTCCCGATTC
GCAGCGCATCGCCTTCTATCGCCTTCTTGACGAGTTCTTCTGAGCGGGACTCTGGGGTTCGAAATGACCG
ACCAAGCGACGCCCAACCTGCCATCACGAGATTTCGATTCCACCGCCGCCTTCTATGAAAGGTTGGGCTT
CGGAATCGTTTTCCGGGACGCCGGCTGGATGATCCTCCAGCGCGGGGATCTCATGCTGGAGTTCTTCGCC
CACCCCAACTTGTTTATTGCAGCTTATAATGGTTACAAATAAAGCAATAGCATCACAAATTTCACAAATA
AAGCATTTTTTTCACTGCATTCTAGTTGTGGTTTGTCCAAACTCATCAATGTATCTTATCATGTCTGTAT
ACCGTCGACCTCTAGCTAGAGCTTGGCGTAATCATGGTCATAGCTGTTTCCTGTGTGAAATTGTTATCCG
CTCACAATTCCACACAACATACGAGCCGGAAGCATAAAGTGTAAAGCCTGGGGTGCCTAATGAGTGAGCT
AACTCACATTAATTGCGTTGCGCTCACTGCCCGCTTTCCAGTCGGGAAACCTGTCGTGCCAGCTGCATTA
ATGAATCGGCCAACGCGCGGGGAGAGGCGGTTTGCGTATTGGGCGCTCTTCCGCTTCCTCGCTCACTGAC
TCGCTGCGCTCGGTCGTTCGGCTGCGGCGAGCGGTATCAGCTCACTCAAAGGCGGTAATACGGTTATCCA
CAGAATCAGGGGATAACGCAGGAAAGAACATGTGAGCAAAAGGCCAGCAAAAGGCCAGGAACCGTAAAAA
GGCCGCGTTGCTGGCGTTTTTCCATAGGCTCCGCCCCCCTGACGAGCATCACAAAAATCGACGCTCAAGT
CAGAGGTGGCGAAACCCGACAGGACTATAAAGATACCAGGCGTTTCCCCCTGGAAGCTCCCTCGTGCGCT
CTCCTGTTCCGACCCTGCCGCTTACCGGATACCTGTCCGCCTTTCTCCCTTCGGGAAGCGTGGCGCTTTC
TCATAGCTCACGCTGTAGGTATCTCAGTTCGGTGTAGGTCGTTCGCTCCAAGCTGGGCTGTGTGCACGAA
CCCCCCGTTCAGCCCGACCGCTGCGCCTTATCCGGTAACTATCGTCTTGAGTCCAACCCGGTAAGACACG
ACTTATCGCCACTGGCAGCAGCCACTGGTAACAGGATTAGCAGAGCGAGGTATGTAGGCGGTGCTACAGA
GTTCTTGAAGTGGTGGCCTAACTACGGCTACACTAGAAGAACAGTATTTGGTATCTGCGCTCTGCTGAAG
CCAGTTACCTTCGGAAAAAGAGTTGGTAGCTCTTGATCCGGCAAACAAACCACCGCTGGTAGCGGTGGTT
TTTTTGTTTGCAAGCAGCAGATTACGCGCAGAAAAAAAGGATCTCAAGAAGATCCTTTGATCTTTTCTAC
GGGGTCTGACGCTCAGTGGAACGAAAACTCACGTTAAGGGATTTTGGTCATGAGATTATCAAAAAGGATC
TTCACCTAGATCCTTTTAAATTAAAAATGAAGTTTTAAATCAATCTAAAGTATATATGAGTAAACTTGGT
CTGACAGTTACCAATGCTTAATCAGTGAGGCACCTATCTCAGCGATCTGTCTATTTCGTTCATCCATAGT
TGCCTGACTCCCCGTCGTGTAGATAACTACGATACGGGAGGGCTTACCATCTGGCCCCAGTGCTGCAATG
ATACCGCGAGACCCACGCTCACCGGCTCCAGATTTATCAGCAATAAACCAGCCAGCCGGAAGGGCCGAGC
GCAGAAGTGGTCCTGCAACTTTATCCGCCTCCATCCAGTCTATTAATTGTTGCCGGGAAGCTAGAGTAAG
TAGTTCGCCAGTTAATAGTTTGCGCAACGTTGTTGCCATTGCTACAGGCATCGTGGTGTCACGCTCGTCG
TTTGGTATGGCTTCATTCAGCTCCGGTTCCCAACGATCAAGGCGAGTTACATGATCCCCCATGTTGTGCA
AAAAAGCGGTTAGCTCCTTCGGTCCTCCGATCGTTGTCAGAAGTAAGTTGGCCGCAGTGTTATCACTCAT
GGTTATGGCAGCACTGCATAATTCTCTTACTGTCATGCCATCCGTAAGATGCTTTTCTGTGACTGGTGAG
TACTCAACCAAGTCATTCTGAGAATAGTGTATGCGGCGACCGAGTTGCTCTTGCCCGGCGTCAATACGGG
ATAATACCGCGCCACATAGCAGAACTTTAAAAGTGCTCATCATTGGAAAACGTTCTTCGGGGCGAAAACT
CTCAAGGATCTTACCGCTGTTGAGATCCAGTTCGATGTAACCCACTCGTGCACCCAACTGATCTTCAGCA
TCTTTTACTTTCACCAGCGTTTCTGGGTGAGCAAAAACAGGAAGGCAAAATGCCGCAAAAAAGGGAATAA
GGGCGACACGGAAATGTTGAATACTCATACTCTTCCTTTTTCAATATTATTGAAGCATTTATCAGGGTTA
TTGTCTCATGAGCGGATACATATTTGAATGTATTTAGAAAAATAAACAAATAGGGGTTCCGCGCACATTT
CCCCGAAAAGTGCCACCTGACGTC
Features (pLannotate 1.2.2; 22 found; start..end, strand, type, name):
     28..80      -  misc_feature   bom (fragment): basis of mobility region from pBR322
    235..614     +  enhancer       CMV enhancer: human cytomegalovirus immediate early enhancer
    615..818     +  promoter       CMV promoter: human cytomegalovirus (CMV) immediate early promoter
    814..847     +  LTR            5' LTR (truncated) (fragment): truncated 5' long terminal repeat (LTR) from HIV-1
    863..881     +  promoter       T7 promoter: promoter for bacteriophage T7 RNA polymerase
    944..1048    +  CDS            TOMM20 (fragment): TOM20_HUMAN - Also known as KIAA0016. Experimental evidence at protein level: Swiss-Prot protein existence level 1. Central component of the receptor complex responsible for the recognition and translocation of cytosolically synthesized mitochondrial preproteins. Together with TOM22 functions as the transit peptide receptor at the surface of the mitochondrion outer membrane and facilitates the movement of preproteins into the TOM40 translocation pore (By similarity). Required for the translocation across the mitochondrial outer membrane of cytochrome P450 monooxygenases. From Homo sapiens (Hum
   1043..1681    +  CDS            Trp-less GFP (fragment): Trp-less GFP is a fluorescent protein published in 2012, derived from Aequorea victoria.
   1718..1736    -  promoter       SP6 promoter: promoter for bacteriophage SP6 RNA polymerase
   1762..1986    +  polyA_signal   bGH poly(A) signal: bovine growth hormone polyadenylation signal
   1990..2011    +  promoter       SV40 promoter (fragment): SV40 enhancer and early promoter
   2032..2460    +  rep_origin     f1 ori (sequence partly withheld): f1 bacteriophage origin of replication; arrow indicates direction of (+) strand synthesis
   2474..2803    +  promoter       SV40 promoter: SV40 enhancer and early promoter
   2870..3661    +  CDS            neo: KKA2_KLEPN - Also known as kan, nptII. Experimental evidence at protein level: Swiss-Prot protein existence level 1. Resistance to kanamycin, neomycin, paromomycin, ribostamycin, butirosin and gentamicin B. From Klebsiella pneumoniae.
   3685..3843    +  CDS            ble (fragment): BLE_KLEPN - Experimental evidence at protein level: Swiss-Prot protein existence level 1. Binding protein with a strong affinity to the bleomycin family of antibiotics. Binds to CL990; an antimitotic-antibiotic compound. From Klebsiella pneumoniae.
   3838..3959    +  polyA_signal   SV40 poly(A) signal: SV40 polyadenylation signal
   4032..4048    -  protein_bind   lac operator: The lac repressor binds to the lac operator to inhibit transcription in E. coli. This inhibition can be relieved by adding lactose or isopropyl-β-D-thiogalactopyranoside (IPTG). lac repressor encoded by lacI
   4056..4086    -  promoter       lac promoter: promoter for the E. coli lac operon
   4101..4122    -  protein_bind   CAP binding site: CAP binding activates transcription in the presence of cAMP. E. coli catabolite activator protein
   4135..4227    -  CDS            lacI (fragment): lac repressor; lacI; The lac repressor binds to the lac operator to inhibit transcription in E. coli. This inhibition can be relieved by adding lactose or isopropyl-β-D-thiogalactopyranoside (IPTG).
   4410..4998    -  rep_origin     ori: high-copy-number ColE1/pMB1/pBR322/pUC origin of replication
   5169..6029    -  CDS            AmpR: β-lactamase; bla; confers resistance to ampicillin, carbenicillin, and related antibiotics
   6030..6134    -  promoter       AmpR promoter: bla
