[The description below was written by a language model from this plasmid's Addgene catalogue record and pLannotate feature annotations shown in this document.]
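Description:
OMMGFP 1-10 is a mammalian expression plasmid built on the pcDNA3.1+ backbone that places the non-fluorescent GFP1-10 fragment of split GFP on the cytosolic face of the outer mitochondrial membrane (OMM). The sequenced record is 6,165 nt. It is maintained in E. coli through a high-copy ColE1/pUC-type origin and an ampicillin resistance gene (β-lactamase) with its own promoter. An f1 origin is also present, which can support single-stranded DNA production. For selection in mammalian cells, the backbone carries a neomycin/kanamycin phosphotransferase gene driven by the SV40 enhancer/early promoter and terminated by an SV40 polyadenylation signal. Short annotated fragments such as the truncated HIV-1 LTR, ble, lacI and bom matches appear to be backbone remnants or partial homology hits rather than functional elements.

The expression cassette uses the human CMV immediate early enhancer and promoter, followed by a T7 promoter, and ends with the bovine growth hormone polyadenylation signal, with an SP6 promoter on the opposite strand downstream of the insert. The open reading frame begins with a short fragment of human TOMM20, a receptor component of the outer membrane translocase, which here serves as the OMM targeting and anchoring sequence. It is joined directly to an Aequorea victoria GFP-derived fragment, annotated by similarity as a partial "Trp-less GFP", whose truncated length is consistent with the GFP1-10 portion lacking the final β-strand.

On its own the fusion is not fluorescent. Signal is restored only when the complementary β11 strand is brought close enough to complete the barrel. The plasmid belongs to the SPLICS split-GFP system for sensing contact sites between different organelles, where it supplies the mitochondrial half. The cloning sites used are not recorded.
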