Addgene plasmid #164119: OMMGFP 1-10
Purpose: Expresses the non-fluorescent GFP1-10 moiety on the cytosolic face of the OMM
Depositing lab: Marisa Brini & Tito Calì. Publication: SPLICS: a split green fluorescent protein-based contact site sensor for narrow and wide heterotypic organelle juxtaposition. Cieri D, Vicario M, Giacomello M, Vallese F, Filadi R, Wagner T, Pozzan T, Pizzo P, Scorrano L, Brini M, Cali T. Cell Death Differ. 2018 Jun;25(6):1131-1145. doi: 10.1038/s41418-017-0033-z. Epub 2017 Dec 11. PubMed 29229997.
Backbone
  Vector backbone: pcDNA3.1+
  Vector type: Mammalian Expression
Growth in bacteria
  Bacterial resistance: Ampicillin, 100 μg/mL
  Growth temperature: 37°C
  Growth strain: DH5alpha
  Copy number: High Copy
Gene/Insert
  Gene/Insert name: OMMGFP 1-10
  Species: H. sapiens (human)
  Cloning method: Restriction Enzyme; 5′ cloning site Unknown (unknown if destroyed); 3′ cloning site Unknown (unknown if destroyed)
  Sequencing primers: 5′ Unknown
Terms and licenses: Academic/Nonprofit Terms; Industry Terms: Not Available to Industry
How to cite: OMMGFP 1-10 was a gift from Marisa Brini & Tito Calì (Addgene plasmid # 164119 ; http://n2t.net/addgene:164119 ; RRID:Addgene_164119)
